>Addgene plasmid #213987 | pEM8314 | addgene full sequence | sequence record 424928 | Addgene NGS Result
CTCGAGGATCCCGGGTACCTGCAGCTAGCGTCGACGAAAGGCTACGGCCGTTAATTGGTCGCCTGAGAAG
TTACGGAGAGTAAAA
[114 nt withheld, positions 86-199]
TGATTTTTTCGCATATTTTTCTTGCAAAGTTGGGTTGAGCTGGCTAGATTAGCCAGCCAATCTTTTGTAT
GTCTGTACGTTTCCATTTGAGTATCCTGAAAACGGGCTTTTCAGCATGGTACGTACATATTAAATAGTAG
GAGTGCATAGTGGCCCGTATAGCAGGCATTAACATTCCTGATCAGAAACACGCCGTGATCGCGTTAACTT
CGATCTACGGTGTCGGCAAGACCCGTTCTAAAGCCATCCTGGCTGGAATTCATAAGGAGGAAAAACATAT
GGTGTCTAAGGGCGAAGAGCTGATCAAGGAAAATATGCGTATGAAGGTGGTCATGGAAGGTTCGGTCAAC
GGCCACCAATTCAAATGCACAGGTGAAGGAGAAGGCAGACCGTACGAGGGAGTGCAAACCATGAGGATCA
AAGTCATCGAGGGAGGACCCCTGCCATTTGCCTTTGACATTCTTGCCACGTCGTTCATGTATGGCAGCCG
TACCTTTATCAAGTACCCGGCCGACATCCCTGATTTCTTTAAACAGTCCTTTCCTGAGGGTTTTACTTGG
GAAAGAGTTACGAGATACGAAGATGGTGGAGTCGTCACCGTCACGCAGGACACCAGCCTTGAGGATGGCG
AGCTCGTCTACAACGTCAAGGTCAGAGGGGTAAACTTTCCCTCCAATGGTCCCGTGATGCAGAAGAAGAC
CAAGGGTTGGGAGCCTAATACAGAGATGATGTATCCAGCAGATGGTGGTCTGAGAGGATACACTGACATC
GCACTGAAAGTTGATGGTGGTGGCCATCTGCACTGCAACTTCGTGACAACTTACAGGTCAAAAAAGACCG
TCGGGAACATCAAGATGCCCGGTGTCCATGCCGTTGATCACCGCCTGGAAAGGATCGAGGAGAGTGACAA
TGAAACCTACGTAGTGCAAAGAGAAGTGGCAGTTGCCAAATACAGCAACCTTGGTGGTGGCATGGACGAG
CTGTACAAGTAAGCGGCCGCTCTAGAGGCATCAAATAAAACGAAAGGCTCAGTCGAAAGACTGGGCCTTT
CGTTTTATCTGTTGTTTGTCGGTGAACGCTCTCCTGAGTAGGACAAATCCGCCGCCCTAGACCTAGGCGG
AGATATTCCGCTTCCTCGCTCACTGACTCGCTCCGCTCGGTCGTTCGGCTGCGGCGAGCGGTACCGGCTT
ACTGGCGGGGCGGAAATTTCCTGGAAGATGCCAGGAAGAAACTTAACAGGGAAGCGATAAGGCCACGGCA
GAGCCGTTTTTCCATAGGCTCCGCCCCCCTGACAAGCATCACGAAATCTGACGCTCAAATCAGTGGTGGC
GAAACCCGACAGGACTTAAAGATACCAGGCGTTTCCCCCTGGTGGCTCCCTCGTGCGCTCTCCTGTTCCT
GCCTTTCGGTTTACCGGTGTCACTCCGCTGTTATGGCCGCGTTTATCTCATTCCACGCCTGACACTCGGT
TCCGGGAAGGCAGTTCGCTCCAAGCTGGACTGTATGCACGAACCCCCCGTTCAGTCCGACTGCTGCGCCT
GTTCCGGTAACTATCGACTTGAGTCCAAGCCGGAAAGACACGACAAAGCGCCACTGGCAGCAGCCACTGG
TAAGAGGGTGTACAAGAGATTACTGATGCAGAGTTCTTGAAGTCAGAGCCAAACTACGGCTAAACTGGAA
GGACGAATTTGGTGGCAGCGGTCTTGTACACCCTGTTACCACGGTTCAGAAGTTCCCCAACTTACTGAAC
CTTCGAAAAACCACCTCCCCAGGTGGTTTTTTCGTTTTCAGAGCAAGAGATTACGACGCAACGGAAAGGA
TCTCAAGAGGTTCATCTTACTAGTGCTTGGATTCTCACCAATAAAAAACGCCCGGCGGCAACCGAGCGTT
CTGAACAAATCCAGATGGAGTTCTGAGGTCATTACTGGATCTATCAACAGGAGTCCAAGCGAGCTCGTAA
ACTTGGTCTGACAGTTACCAATGCTTAATCAGTGAGGCACCTATCTCAGCGATCTGTCTATTTCGTTCAT
CCATAGTTGCCTGACTCCCCGTCGTGTAGATAACTACGATACGGGAGGGCTTACCATCTGGCCCCAGTGC
TGCAATGATACCGCGAGACCCACGCTCACCGGCTCCAGATTTATCAGCAATAAACCAGCCAGCCGGAAGG
GCCGAGCGCAGAAGTGGTCCTGCAACTTTATCCGCCTCCATCCAGTCTATTAATTGTTGCCGGGAAGCTA
GAGTAAGTAGTTCGCCAGTTAATAGTTTGCGCAACGTTGTTGCCATTGCTACAGGCATCGTGGTGTCACG
CTCGTCGTTTGGTATGGCTTCATTCAGCTCCGGTTCCCAACGATCAAGGCGAGTTACATGATCCCCCATG
TTGTGCAAAAAAGCGGTTAGCTCCTTCGGTCCTCCGATCGTTGTCAGAAGTAAGTTGGCCGCAGTGTTAT
CACTCATGGTTATGGCAGCACTGCATAATTCTCTTACTGTCATGCCATCCGTAAGATGCTTTTCTGTGAC
TGGTGAGTACTCAACCAAGTCATTCTGAGAATAGTGTATGCGGCGACCGAGTTGCTCTTGCCCGGCGTCA
ATACGGGATAATACCGCGCCACATAGCAGAACTTTAAAAGTGCTCATCATTGGAAAACGTTCTTCGGGGC
GAAAACTCTCAAGGATCTTACCGCTGTTGAGATCCAGTTCGATGTAACCCACTCGTGCACCCAACTGATC
TTCAGCATCTTTTACTTTCACCAGCGTTTCTGGGTGAGCAAAAACAGGAAGGCAAAATGCCGCAAAAAAG
GGAATAAGGGCGACACGGAAATGTTGAATACTCATACTCTTCCTTTTTCAATATTATTGAAGCATTTATC
AGGGTTATTGTCTCATGAGCGGATACATATTTGAATGTATTTAGAAAAATAAACAAATAGGGGTTCCGCG
CACATTTCCCCGAAAAGTGCCACCTGACGTCTAAGAAACCATTATTATCATGACATTAACCTATAAAAAT
AGGCGTATCACGAGGCCCTTTCGTCTTCAC
Features (pLannotate 1.2.2; 10 found; start..end, strand, type, name):
     86..199     +  CDS            rpmJ (sequence withheld): RL36_ECOLI - Experimental evidence at protein level: Swiss-Prot protein existence level 1. From Escherichia coli (strain K12).
    269..380     +  ncRNA          Alpha RBS: Accession: RF00140 - Alpha operon ribosome binding site
    478..1188    +  CDS            mRuby3: mRuby3 is a basic (constitutively fluorescent) red fluorescent protein published in 2016, derived from Entacmaea quadricolor. It has low acid sensitivity.
   1211..1297    +  terminator     rrnB T1 terminator: Escherichia coli rrnB; transcription terminator T1 from the E. coli rrnB gene
   1325..1381    -  rep_origin     RSF ori (fragment): Plasmids containing the RSF 1030 origin of replication can be propagated in E. coli cells that contain additional plasmids with compatible origins.
   1468..1812    -  rep_origin     p15A ori (fragment): Plasmids containing the medium-copy-number p15A origin of replication can be propagated in E. coli cells that contain a second plasmid with the ColE1 origin.
   1882..1983    +  ncRNA          RNAI: Accession: RF00106 - RNAI
   2050..2144    -  terminator     lambda t0 terminator: transcription terminator from phage lambda
   2174..3034    -  CDS            AmpR: β-lactamase; bla; confers resistance to ampicillin, carbenicillin, and related antibiotics
   3035..3139    -  promoter       AmpR promoter: bla
