[The description below was written by a language model from this plasmid's Addgene catalogue record and pLannotate feature annotations shown in this document.]
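Description:
pEM8314 is a small (about 3.2 kb) bacterial expression plasmid built on the pKH70-PrpsM backbone and designed to produce the red fluorescent protein mRuby3 from the PrpsM promoter. It is part of a set of fluorescent tools intended for standardized work in Gram-negative bacteria. The plasmid is propagated in E. coli under ampicillin selection, provided by a β-lactamase (AmpR) gene with its own bla promoter, followed by a phage lambda t0 terminator. The record lists it as low copy. The feature annotation detects origin fragments matching p15A and RSF-type replicons along with the antisense regulator RNAI, which is consistent with a p15A-family origin that is compatible with ColE1-type plasmids in the same cell.

The expression cassette begins with native E. coli sequence from the region upstream of rpsM. The annotation picks up the rpmJ coding sequence (ribosomal protein L36) and the alpha operon ribosome binding site element, which together appear to represent the cloned PrpsM promoter region and its leader. As the promoter of a ribosomal protein gene, it would be expected to give expression without an added inducer, although the record does not describe its regulation. Downstream lies the mRuby3 open reading frame, a constitutively fluorescent red protein derived from Entacmaea quadricolor with low acid sensitivity, inserted by Gibson assembly. Transcription ends at the rrnB T1 terminator. No tags or fusion partners are annotated. The construct is suited to labelling bacterial cells red for microscopy or flow-based assays, and to serving as a reference reporter when comparing fluorescent proteins.
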