Addgene plasmid #213987: pEM8314
Purpose: PrpsM driven expression of mRuby3
Depositing lab: Marc Erhardt. Depositing organization: Humboldt-Universitaet zu Berlin. Publication: Fluorescent tools for the standardized work in Gram-negative bacteria. Delgadillo-Guevara M, Halte M, Erhardt M, Popp PF. J Biol Eng. 2024 Apr 8;18(1):25. doi: 10.1186/s13036-024-00420-9. PubMed 38589953.
Backbone
  Vector backbone: pKH70-PrpsM
  Vector type: Bacterial Expression
Growth in bacteria
  Bacterial resistance: Ampicillin, 100 μg/mL
  Growth temperature: 37°C
  Growth strain: DH5alpha
  Copy number: Low Copy
Gene/Insert
  Gene/Insert name: mRuby3
  Species: Synthetic
  Promoter: PrpsM
  Cloning method: Gibson Cloning
Terms and licenses: Academic/Nonprofit Terms; Industry Terms: Not Available to Industry
How to cite: pEM8314 was a gift from Marc Erhardt (Addgene plasmid # 213987 ; http://n2t.net/addgene:213987 ; RRID:Addgene_213987)
